Addgene plasmid #65117: pYTK010
Purpose: Encodes pCCW12 as a Type 2 part to be used in the Dueber YTK system
Depositing lab: John Dueber. Depositing organization: University of California, Berkeley. Publication: A Highly Characterized Yeast Toolkit for Modular, Multipart Assembly. Lee ME, DeLoache WC, Cervantes B, Dueber JE. ACS Synth Biol. 2015 Apr 14. 10.1021/sb500366v PubMed 25871405.
Backbone
  Vector backbone: pYTK001
  Vector type: Bacterial Expression
Growth in bacteria
  Bacterial resistance: Chloramphenicol, 25 μg/mL
  Growth temperature: 37°C
  Growth strain: DH10B
  Copy number: High Copy
Gene/Insert
  Gene/Insert name: pCCW12
  Species: S. cerevisiae (budding yeast)
  Cloning method: Restriction Enzyme; 5′ cloning site BsmBI (destroyed during cloning); 3′ cloning site BsmBI (destroyed during cloning)
Terms and licenses: Academic/Nonprofit Terms; Industry Terms: Not Available to Industry
Depositor comments: Type 2 parts are promoters in the Dueber YTK. For more information, please visit the supplemental information in PMID:25871405.
How to cite: pYTK010 was a gift from John Dueber (Addgene plasmid # 65117 ; http://n2t.net/addgene:65117 ; RRID:Addgene_65117)
