[The description below was written by a language model from this plasmid's Addgene catalogue record and pLannotate feature annotations shown in this document.]
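Description:
pYTK010 is a small (about 2.4 kb) part-storage plasmid from the modular Yeast Toolkit (YTK) assembly system. It carries the Saccharomyces cerevisiae CCW12 promoter (pCCW12) as a "Type 2" part, the toolkit's position class reserved for promoters. It is built on the pYTK001 part-entry backbone and, although catalogued as a bacterial expression vector, it functions as an E. coli-propagated holder for a yeast regulatory sequence rather than as an expression construct. Replication relies on a high-copy ColE1/pUC-type origin. Selection is by chloramphenicol, conferred by a cat (chloramphenicol acetyltransferase) gene driven by its native cat promoter and followed by a minimal phage lambda t0 terminator. No yeast origin, centromere or auxotrophic marker is annotated, so the plasmid is not meant to be maintained in yeast on its own.

The promoter fragment was inserted into the backbone using BsmBI, with both sites destroyed in the process, as is typical of Golden Gate-style cloning with type IIS enzymes. The automated feature table does not label the promoter itself. It does flag a reverse-strand match to a predicted S. cerevisiae open reading frame (YL111) within the insert region, which most likely reflects a dubious genomic ORF call overlapping the promoter sequence rather than an intended coding payload. The record does not describe the flanking overhangs or the sites used to release the part. The stated use is as a source of the pCCW12 promoter, to be combined with other toolkit part types in multipart assemblies that build yeast expression cassettes.
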