Features (pLannotate 1.2.2; 5 found; start..end, strand, type, name):
     91..420     -  CDS            YL111_YEAST: Protein predicted: Swiss-Prot protein existence level 4. From Saccharomyces cerevisiae (strain ATCC 204508 / S288c) (Baker's yeast).
    736..770     -  terminator     lambda t0 terminator: minimal transcription terminator from phage lambda (Scholtissek and Grosse, 1987)
    844..1500    -  CDS            cat: CAT_ECOLX - Experimental evidence at protein level: Swiss-Prot protein existence level 1. This enzyme is an effector of chloramphenicol resistance in bacteria. From Escherichia coli. This protein is used as a marker in many commonly used cloning vectors, such as pACYC184.
   1501..1598    -  promoter       cat promoter: promoter of the E. coli cat gene encoding chloramphenicol acetyltransferase
   1682..2270    +  rep_origin     ori: high-copy-number ColE1/pMB1/pBR322/pUC origin of replication
>Addgene plasmid #65117 | pYTK010 | depositor full sequence | sequence record 110170 | Full Sequence
TCGGTCTCAAACGCACCCATGAACCACACGGTTAGTCCAAAAGGGGCAGTTCAGATTCCAGATGCGGGAA
TTAGCTTGCTGCCACCCTCACCTCACTAACGCTGCGGTGTGCGGATACTTCATGCTATTTATAGACGCGC
GTGTCGGAATCAGCACGCGCAAGAACCAAATGGGAAAATCGGAATGGGTCCAGAACTGCTTTGAGTGCTG
GCTATTGGCGTCTGATTTCCGTTTTGGGAATCCTTTGCCGCGCGCCCCTCTCAAAACTCCGCACAAGTCC
CAGAAAGCGGGAAAGAAATAAAACGCCACCAAAAAAAAAAAAATAAAAGCCAATCCTCGAAGCGTGGGTG
GTAGGCCCTGGATTATCCCGTACAAGTATTTCTCAGGAGTAAAAAAACCGTTTGTTTTGGAATTTCCCAT
TTCGCGGCCACCTACGCCGCTATCTTTGCAACAACTATCTGCGATAACTCAGCAAATTTTGCATATTCGT
GTTGCAGTATTGCGATAATGGGAGTCTTACTTCCAACATAACGGCAGAAAGAAATGTGAGAAAATTTTGC
ATCCTTTGCCTCCGTTCAAGTATATAAAGTCGGCATGCTTGATAATCTTTCTTTCCATCCTACATTGTTC
TAATTATTCTTATTCTCCTTTATTCTTTCCTAACATACCAAGAAATTAATCTTCTGTCATTCGCTTAAAC
ACTATATCAATAAAGATCTATGTGAGACCAGACCAATAAAAAACGCCCGGCGGCAACCGAGCGTTCTGAA
CAAATCCAGATGGAGTTCTGAGGTCATTACTGGATCTATCAACAGGAGTCCAAGCGAGCTCGATATCAAA
TTACGCCCCGCCCTGCCACTCATCGCAGTACTGTTGTAATTCATTAAGCATTCTGCCGACATGGAAGCCA
TCACAAACGGCATGATGAACCTGAATCGCCAGCGGCATCAGCACCTTGTCGCCTTGCGTATAATATTTGC
CCATGGTGAAAACGGGGGCGAAGAAGTTGTCCATATTGGCCACGTTTAAATCAAAACTGGTGAAACTCAC
CCAGGGATTGGCTGAAACGAAAAACATATTCTCAATAAACCCTTTAGGGAAATAGGCCAGGTTTTCACCG
TAACACGCCACATCTTGCGAATATATGTGTAGAAACTGCCGGAAATCGTCGTGGTATTCACTCCAGAGCG
ATGAAAACGTTTCAGTTTGCTCATGGAAAACGGTGTAACAAGGGTGAACACTATCCCATATCACCAGCTC
ACCGTCTTTCATTGCCATACGAAATTCCGGATGAGCATTCATCAGGCGGGCAAGAATGTGAATAAAGGCC
GGATAAAACTTGTGCTTATTTTTCTTTACGGTCTTTAAAAAGGCCGTAATATCCAGCTGAACGGTCTGGT
TATAGGTACATTGAGCAACTGACTGAAATGCCTCAAAATGTTCTTTACGATGCCATTGGGATATATCAAC
GGTGGTATATCCAGTGATTTTTTTCTCCATTTTAGCTTCCTTAGCTCCTGAAAATCTCGATAACTCAAAA
AATACGCCCGGTAGTGATCTTATTTCATTATGGTGAAAGTTGGAACCTCTTACGTGCCCGATCAATCATG
ACCAAAATCCCTTAACGTGAGTTTTCGTTCCACTGAGCGTCAGACCCCGTAGAAAAGATCAAAGGATCTT
CTTGAGATCCTTTTTTTCTGCGCGTAATCTGCTGCTTGCAAACAAAAAAACCACCGCTACCAGCGGTGGT
TTGTTTGCCGGATCAAGAGCTACCAACTCTTTTTCCGAAGGTAACTGGCTTCAGCAGAGCGCAGATACCA
AATACTGTTCTTCTAGTGTAGCCGTAGTTAGGCCACCACTTCAAGAACTCTGTAGCACCGCCTACATACC
TCGCTCTGCTAATCCTGTTACCAGTGGCTGCTGCCAGTGGCGATAAGTCGTGTCTTACCGGGTTGGACTC
AAGACGATAGTTACCGGATAAGGCGCAGCGGTCGGGCTGAACGGGGGGTTCGTGCACACAGCCCAGCTTG
GAGCGAACGACCTACACCGAACTGAGATACCTACAGCGTGAGCTATGAGAAAGCGCCACGCTTCCCGAAG
GGAGAAAGGCGGACAGGTATCCGGTAAGCGGCAGGGTCGGAACAGGAGAGCGCACGAGGGAGCTTCCAGG
GGGAAACGCCTGGTATCTTTATAGTCCTGTCGGGTTTCGCCACCTCTGACTTGAGCGTCGATTTTTGTGA
TGCTCGTCAGGGGGGCGGAGCCTATGGAAAAACGCCAGCAACGCGGCCTTTTTACGGTTCCTGGCCTTTT
GCTGGCCTTTTGCTCACATGTTCTTTCCTGCGTTATCCCCTGATTCTGTGGATAACCGTAG
