>Addgene plasmid #65117 | pYTK010 | addgene partial sequence | sequence record 111899 | pRS414-R 5'-CACCTCTGACTTGAGCGTCG-3'
TATGGAAAAACGCCAGCAACGCGGCCTTTTTACGGTTCCTGGCCTTTTGCTGGCCTTTTGCTCACATGTT
CTTTCCTGCGTTATCCCCTGATTCTGTGGATAACCGTAGTCGGTCTCAAACGCACCCATGAACCACACGG
TTAGTCCAAAAGGGGCAGTTCAGATTCCAGATGCGGGAATTAGCTTGCTGCCACCCTCACCTCACTAACG
CTGCGGTGTGCGGATACTTCATGCTATTTATAGACGCGCGTGTCGGAATCAGCACGCGCAAGAACCAAAT
GGGAAAATCGGAATGGGTCCAGAACTGCTTTGAGTGCTGGCTATTGGCGTCTGATTTCCGTTTTGGGAAT
CCTTTGCCGCGCGCCCCTCTCAAAACTCCGCACAAGTCCCAGAAAGCGGGAAAGAAATAAAACGCCACCA
AAAAAAAAAAAATAAAAGCCAATCCTCGAAGCGTGGGTGGTAGGCCCTGGATTATCCCGTACAAGTATTT
CTCAGGAGTAAAAAAACCGTTTGTTTTGGAATTTCCCATTTCGCGGCCACCTACGCCGCTATCTTTGCAA
CAACTATCTGCGATAACTCAGCAAATTTTGCATATTCGTGTTGCAGTATTGCGATAATGGGAGTCTTACT
TCCAACATAACGGCAGAAAGAAATGTGAGAAAATTTTGCATCCTTTGCCTCCGTTCAAGTATATAAAGTC
GGCATGCTTGATAATCTTTCTTTCCATCCTACATTGTTCTAATTATTCTTATTCTCCTTTATTCTTTCCT
AACATACCAAGAAATTAATCTTCTGTCATTCGCTTAAACACTATATCAATAAAGA
