>Addgene plasmid #65117 | pYTK010 | addgene partial sequence | sequence record 220891 | CAT-F 5'-GTTTGTGATGGCTTCCATGTC-3'
GTACTGCGATGAGTGGCAGGGCGGGGCGTAATTTGATATCGAGCTCGCTTGGACTCCTGTTGATAGATCC
AGTAATGACCTCAGAACTCCATCTGGATTTGTTCAGAACGCTCGGTTGCCGCCGGGCGTTTTTTATTGGT
CTGGTCTCACATAGATCTTTATTGATATAGTGTTTAAGCGAATGACAGAAGATTAATTTCTTGGTATGTT
AGGAAAGAATAAAGGAGAATAAGAATAATTAGAACAATGTAGGATGGAAAGAAAGATTATCAAGCATGCC
GACTTTATATACTTGAACGGAGGCAAAGGATGCAAAATTTTCTCACATTTCTTTCTGCCGTTATGTTGGA
AGTAAGACTCCCATTATCGCAATACTGCAACACGAATATGCAAAATTTGCTGAGTTATCGCAGATAGTTG
TTGCAAAGATAGCGGCGTAGGTGGCCGCGAAATGGGAAATTCCAAAACAAACGGTTTTTTTACTCCTGAG
AAATACTTGTACGGGATAATCCAGGGCCTACCACCCACGCTTCGAGGATTGGCTTTTATTTTTTTTTTTT
TGGTGGCGTTTTATTTCTTTCCCGCTTTCTGGGACTTGTGCGGAGTTTTGAGAGGGGCGCGCGGCAAAGG
ATTCCCAAAACGGAAATCAGACGCCAATAGCCAGCACTCAAAGCAGTTCTGGACCCATTCCGATTTTCCC
ATTTGGTTCTTGCGCGTGCTGATTCCGACACGCGCGTCTATAAATAGCATGAAGTATCCGCACACCGCAG
CGTTAGTGAGGTGAGGGTGGCAGCAAGCTAATTCCCGCATCTGGAATCTGAACTGCCCCTTTTGGACTAA
CCGTGTGGTTCATGGGTGCGTTTGAGACCGACTACGGTTATCCACAGAATC
